Addgene plasmid #170186: p-EF1a-CreERT2-3Xflag-T2A-eBFP2
Purpose: This Cre-ERT2 expressing construct can be used to inducibly recombine loxp sites. It can be used with poly-loxP containing plasmids to generate timestamp barcodes useful for linage tracing
Depositing lab: Bradley Bernstein. Depositing organization: Massachusetts General Hospital. Publication: Parallel Single-Cell RNA-Seq and Genetic Recording Reveals Lineage Decisions in Developing Embryoid Bodies. Kim IS, Wu J, Rahme GJ, Battaglia S, Dixit A, Gaskell E, Chen H, Pinello L, Bernstein BE. Cell Rep. 2020 Oct 6;33(1):108222. doi: 10.1016/j.celrep.2020.108222. PubMed 33027665.
Backbone
  Vector backbone: pGIR-EF1aFULL-CreERT2-Cterm3xFlag-T2A-eBFP2
  Backbone manufacturer: Bernstein Lab
  Backbone size w/o insert (bp): 7314
  Total vector size (bp): 10167
  Vector type: Lentiviral
  Selectable markers: eBFP2
Growth in bacteria
  Bacterial resistance: Ampicillin, 100 μg/mL
  Growth temperature: 30°C
  Growth strain: NEB Stable
  Growth instructions: Grow on LB agar plates at 30 degrees, shaking at 37 in LB broth
  Copy number: Low Copy
Gene/Insert
  Gene/Insert name: CreERT2-T2A-eBFP2
  Species: Synthetic
  Insert size (bp): 2853
  Promoter: EF1 alpha
  Cloning method: Restriction Enzyme; 5′ cloning site xbalI (not destroyed); 3′ cloning site SalI (not destroyed)
  Sequencing primers: 5′ -; 3′ agctgacaggtggtggcaat
Terms and licenses: Academic/Nonprofit Terms; Industry Terms: Not Available to Industry
How to cite: p-EF1a-CreERT2-3Xflag-T2A-eBFP2 was a gift from Bradley Bernstein (Addgene plasmid # 170186 ; http://n2t.net/addgene:170186 ; RRID:Addgene_170186)
