[The description below was written by a language model from this plasmid's Addgene catalogue record and pLannotate feature annotations shown in this document.]
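Description:
p-EF1a-CreERT2-3Xflag-T2A-eBFP2 is a 10,167 bp third-generation-style, self-inactivating HIV-1 lentiviral transfer plasmid for delivering tamoxifen-regulated Cre recombinase to mammalian cells. The viral genome is transcribed from an RSV enhancer/promoter fused to a truncated 5' LTR, followed by the Ψ packaging signal with a partial gag sequence, the Rev response element for Rev-dependent nuclear export, and the cPPT/CTS. It ends in a ΔU3 3' LTR, which inactivates LTR promoter activity after integration, and is followed by an SV40 poly(A) signal. The bacterial portion carries an ampicillin resistance gene and a ColE1/pUC-type origin, together with an f1 origin, an SV40 origin, and lac, T3 and T7 remnants. The feature annotation labels the origin high-copy, whereas the catalogue lists the plasmid as low copy and recommends a recombination-tolerant strain, as is typical for repeat-containing lentiviral vectors.

The payload, a 2,853 bp synthetic insert cloned between XbaI and SalI sites, is a single open reading frame driven by the full human EF-1α promoter. Cre recombinase is fused to the mutated ERT2 estrogen receptor ligand-binding domain, which keeps Cre inactive until a ligand such as 4-hydroxytamoxifen is supplied. A C-terminal 3xFLAG tag allows detection. According to the construct name, a T2A self-cleaving peptide follows (not separately annotated, but consistent with the gap before the reporter), linking to EBFP2. Blue fluorescence therefore marks transduced cells and is the only mammalian selectable marker listed. A downstream WPRE enhances transcript expression. The stated purpose is inducible recombination of loxP sites, in particular with poly-loxP recorder plasmids to generate timestamp barcodes for lineage tracing.
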