Features (pLannotate 1.2.2; 29 found; start..end, strand, type, name):
      1..1178    +  promoter       EF-1α promoter: strong constitutive promoter for human elongation factor EF-1α
   1179..1226    +  CDS            UL126 (fragment): UL126_HCMVA - Protein predicted: Swiss-Prot protein existence level 4. From Human cytomegalovirus (strain AD169) (HHV-5) (Human herpesvirus 5).
   1240..2268    +  CDS            cre: RECR_BPP1 - Experimental evidence at protein level: Swiss-Prot protein existence level 1. Catalyzes site-specific recombination between two 34-base- pair LOXP sites. Its role is to maintain the phage genome as a monomeric unit-copy plasmid in the lysogenic state. From Escherichia phage P1 (Bacteriophage P1).
   2281..3216    +  CDS            ERT2: mutated ligand-binding domain of the human estrogen receptor (Feil et al., 1997)
   3226..3291    +  CDS            3xFLAG: three tandem FLAG® epitope tags, followed by an enterokinase cleavage site
   3364..4080    +  CDS            EBFP2: enhanced blue variant of GFP (Ai et al., 2007) mammalian codon-optimized
   4087..4675    +  misc_feature   WPRE: woodchuck hepatitis virus posttranscriptional regulatory element
   4692..4760    +  CDS            nef (fragment): NEF_HV1Z2 - Experimental evidence at protein level: Swiss-Prot protein existence level 1. Extracellular Nef protein targets CD4(+) T-lymphocytes for apoptosis by interacting with CXCR4 surface receptors. From Human immunodeficiency virus type 1 group M subtype D (isolate Z2/CDC-Z34) (HIV-1).
   4762..4995    +  LTR            3' LTR (ΔU3): self-inactivating 3' long terminal repeat (LTR) from HIV-1
   5067..5188    +  polyA_signal   SV40 poly(A) signal: SV40 polyadenylation signal
   5228..5363    +  rep_origin     SV40 ori: SV40 origin of replication
   5384..5402    -  promoter       T7 promoter: promoter for bacteriophage T7 RNA polymerase
   5410..5565    +  CDS            lacZα (fragment): LacZα fragment of β-galactosidase; lacZ fragment
   5570..5998    +  rep_origin     f1 ori (sequence partly withheld): f1 bacteriophage origin of replication; arrow indicates direction of (+) strand synthesis
   6051..6155    +  promoter       AmpR promoter: bla
   6156..7016    +  CDS            AmpR: β-lactamase; bla; confers resistance to ampicillin, carbenicillin, and related antibiotics
   7187..7775    +  rep_origin     ori: high-copy-number ColE1/pMB1/pBR322/pUC origin of replication
   7958..8050    +  CDS            lacI (fragment): lac repressor; lacI; The lac repressor binds to the lac operator to inhibit transcription in E. coli. This inhibition can be relieved by adding lactose or isopropyl-β-D-thiogalactopyranoside (IPTG).
   8063..8084    +  protein_bind   CAP binding site: CAP binding activates transcription in the presence of cAMP. E. coli catabolite activator protein
   8099..8129    +  promoter       lac promoter: promoter for the E. coli lac operon
   8137..8153    +  protein_bind   lac operator: The lac repressor binds to the lac operator to inhibit transcription in E. coli. This inhibition can be relieved by adding lactose or isopropyl-β-D-thiogalactopyranoside (IPTG). lac repressor encoded by lacI
   8198..8216    +  promoter       T3 promoter: promoter for bacteriophage T3 RNA polymerase
   8244..8470    +  promoter       RSV promoter: Rous sarcoma virus enhancer/promoter
   8471..8651    +  LTR            5' LTR (truncated): truncated 5' long terminal repeat (LTR) from HIV-1
   8698..8823    +  misc_feature   HIV-1 Ψ: packaging signal of human immunodeficiency virus type 1
   8807..9170    +  CDS            HIV-1 gag (fragment): gag protein from human immunodeficiency virus 1; gag
   9316..9549    +  misc_feature   RRE: The Rev response element (RRE) of HIV-1 allows for Rev-dependent mRNA export from the nucleus to the cytoplasm.
   9926..10026   +  CDS            Rev (fragment): human immunodeficiency virus 1 (HIV-1) Rev protein; rev; enhances nuclear export of unspliced and incompletely spliced viral mRNAs
  10045..10161   +  misc_feature   cPPT/CTS: central polypurine tract and central termination sequence of HIV-1
>Addgene plasmid #170186 | p-EF1a-CreERT2-3Xflag-T2A-eBFP2 | addgene full sequence | sequence record 336799 | Addgene NGS Result
GGCTCCGGTGCCCGTCAGTGGGCAGAGCGCACATCGCCCACAGTCCCCGAGAAGTTGGGGGGAGGGGTCG
GCAATTGAACCGGTGCCTAGAGAAGGTGGCGCGGGGTAAACTGGGAAAGTGATGTCGTGTACTGGCTCCG
CCTTTTTCCCGAGGGTGGGGGAGAACCGTATATAAGTGCAGTAGTCGCCGTGAACGTTCTTTTTCGCAAC
GGGTTTGCCGCCAGAACACAGGTAAGTGCCGTGTGTGGTTCCCGCGGGCCTGGCCTCTTTACGGGTTATG
GCCCTTGCGTGCCTTGAATTACTTCCACCTGGCTGCAGTACGTGATTCTTGATCCCGAGCTTCGGGTTGG
AAGTGGGTGGGAGAGTTCGAGGCCTTGCGCTTAAGGAGCCCCTTCGCCTCGTGCTTGAGTTGAGGCCTGG
CCTGGGCGCTGGGGCCGCCGCGTGCGAATCTGGTGGCACCTTCGCGCCTGTCTCGCTGCTTTCGATAAGT
CTCTAGCCATTTAAAATTTTTGATGACCTGCTGCGACGCTTTTTTTCTGGCAAGATAGTCTTGTAAATGC
GGGCCAAGATCTGCACACTGGTATTTCGGTTTTTGGGGCCGCGGGCGGCGACGGGGCCCGTGCGTCCCAG
CGCACATGTTCGGCGAGGCGGGGCCTGCGAGCGCGGCCACCGAGAATCGGACGGGGGTAGTCTCAAGCTG
GCCGGCCTGCTCTGGTGCCTGGCCTCGCGCCGCCGTGTATCGCCCCGCCCTGGGCGGCAAGGCTGGCCCG
GTCGGCACCAGTTGCGTGAGCGGAAAGATGGCCGCTTCCCGGCCCTGCTGCAGGGAGCTCAAAATGGAGG
ACGCGGCGCTCGGGAGAGCGGGCGGGTGAGTCACCCACACAAAGGAAAAGGGCCTTTCCGTCCTCAGCCG
TCGCTTCATGTGACTCCACGGAGTACCGGGCGCCGTCCAGGCACCTCGATTAGTTCTCGAGCTTTTGGAG
TACGTCGTCTTTAGGTTGGGGGGAGGGGTTTTATGCGATGGAGTTTCCCCACACTGAGTGGGTGGAGACT
GAAGTTAGGCCAGCTTGGCACTTGATGTAATTCTCCTTGGAATTTGCCCTTTTTGAGTTTGGATCTTGGT
TCATTCTCAAGCCTCAGACAGTGGTTCAAAGTTTTTTCTTCCATTTCAGGTGTCGTGAGCCTGGAGACGC
CATCCACGCTGTTTTGACCTCCATAGAAGACACCGACTCTAGAGCCACCATGTCCAATTTACTGACCGTA
CACCAAAATTTGCCTGCATTACCGGTCGATGCAACGAGTGATGAGGTTCGCAAGAACCTGATGGACATGT
TCAGGGATCGCCAGGCGTTTTCTGAGCATACCTGGAAAATGCTTCTGTCCGTTTGCCGGTCGTGGGCGGC
ATGGTGCAAGTTGAATAACCGGAAATGGTTTCCCGCAGAACCTGAAGATGTTCGCGATTATCTTCTATAT
CTTCAGGCGCGCGGTCTGGCAGTAAAAACTATCCAGCAACATTTGGGCCAGCTAAACATGCTTCATCGTC
GGTCCGGGCTGCCACGACCAAGTGACAGCAATGCTGTTTCACTGGTTATGCGGCGAATCCGAAAAGAAAA
CGTTGATGCCGGTGAACGTGCAAAACAGGCTCTAGCGTTCGAACGCACTGATTTCGACCAGGTTCGTTCA
CTCATGGAAAATAGCGATCGCTGCCAGGATATACGTAATCTGGCATTTCTGGGGATTGCTTATAACACCC
TGTTACGTATAGCCGAAATTGCCAGGATCAGGGTTAAAGATATCTCACGTACTGACGGTGGGAGAATGTT
AATCCATATTGGCAGAACGAAAACGCTGGTTAGCACCGCAGGTGTAGAGAAGGCACTTAGCCTGGGGGTA
ACTAAACTGGTCGAGCGATGGATTTCCGTCTCTGGTGTAGCTGATGATCCGAATAACTACCTGTTTTGCC
GGGTCAGAAAAAATGGTGTTGCCGCGCCATCTGCCACCAGCCAGCTATCAACTCGCGCCCTGGAAGGGAT
TTTTGAAGCAACTCATCGATTGATTTACGGCGCTAAGGATGACTCTGGTCAGAGATACCTGGCCTGGTCT
GGACACAGTGCCCGTGTCGGAGCCGCGCGAGATATGGCCCGCGCTGGAGTTTCAATACCGGAGATCATGC
AAGCTGGTGGCTGGACCAATGTAAATATTGTCATGAACTATATCCGTAACCTGGATAGTGAAACAGGGGC
AATGGTGCGCCTGCTGGAAGATGGCGATCTCGAGCCATCTGCTGGAGACATGAGAGCTGCCAACCTTTGG
CCAAGCCCGCTCATGATCAAACGCTCTAAGAAGAACAGCCTGGCCTTGTCCCTGACGGCCGACCAGATGG
TCAGTGCCTTGTTGGATGCTGAGCCCCCCATACTCTATTCCGAGTATGATCCTACCAGACCCTTCAGTGA
AGCTTCGATGATGGGCTTACTGACCAACCTGGCAGACAGGGAGCTGGTTCACATGATCAACTGGGCGAAG
AGGGTGCCAGGCTTTGTGGATTTGACCCTCCATGATCAGGTCCACCTTCTTGAATGTGCCTGGCTAGAGA
TCCTGATGATTGGTCTCGTCTGGCGCTCCATGGAGCACCCAGTGAAGCTACTGTTTGCTCCTAACTTGCT
CTTGGACAGGAACCAGGGAAAATGTGTAGAGGGCATGGTGGAGATCTTCGACATGCTGCTGGCTACATCA
TCTCGGTTCCGCATGATGAATCTGCAGGGAGAGGAGTTTGTGTGCCTCAAATCTATTATTTTGCTTAATT
CTGGAGTGTACACATTTCTGTCCAGCACCCTGAAGTCTCTGGAAGAGAAGGACCATATCCACCGAGTCCT
GGACAAGATCACAGACACTTTGATCCACCTGATGGCCAAGGCAGGCCTGACCCTGCAGCAGCAGCACCAG
CGGCTGGCCCAGCTCCTCCTCATCCTCTCCCACATCAGGCACATGAGTAACAAAGGCATGGAGCATCTGT
ACAGCATGAAGTGCAAGAACGTGGTGCCCCTCTATGACCTGCTGCTGGAGGCGGCGGACGCCCACCGCCT
ACATGCGCCCACTAGCCGTGGAGGGGCATCCGTGGAGGAGACGGACCAAAGCCACTTGGCCACTGCGGGC
TCTACTTCATCGCATTCCTTGCAAAAGTATTACATCACGGGGGAGGCAGAGGGTTTCCCTGCCACAGCTG
GATCCGACTACAAAGACCATGACGGTGATTATAAAGATCATGACATCGACTACAAGGATGACGATGACAA
GAGATCCGAGGGCAGAGGAAGTCTTCTAACATGCGGTGACGTGGAGGAGAATCCCGGCCCTAGTACAACT
AGCGTGAGCAAGGGCGAGGAGCTGTTCACCGGGGTGGTGCCCATCCTGGTCGAGCTGGACGGCGACGTAA
ACGGCCACAAGTTCAGCGTGAGGGGCGAGGGCGAGGGCGATGCCACCAACGGCAAGCTGACCCTGAAGTT
CATCTGCACCACCGGCAAGCTGCCCGTGCCCTGGCCCACCCTCGTGACCACCCTGAGCCACGGCGTGCAG
TGCTTCGCCCGCTACCCCGACCACATGAAGCAGCACGACTTCTTCAAGTCCGCCATGCCCGAAGGCTACG
TCCAGGAGCGCACCATCTTCTTCAAGGACGACGGCACCTACAAGACCCGCGCCGAGGTGAAGTTCGAGGG
CGACACCCTAGTGAACCGCATCGAGCTGAAGGGCGTCGACTTCAAGGAGGACGGCAACATCCTGGGGCAC
AAGCTGGAGTACAACTTCAACAGCCACAACATCTATATCATGGCCGTCAAGCAGAAGAACGGCATCAAGG
TGAACTTCAAGATCCGCCACAACGTGGAGGACGGCAGCGTGCAGCTCGCCGACCACTACCAGCAGAACAC
CCCCATCGGCGACGGCCCCGTGCTGCTGCCCGACAGCCACTACCTGAGCACCCAGTCCGTGCTGAGCAAA
GACCCCAACGAGAAGCGCGATCACATGGTCCTGCTGGAGTTCCGCACCGCCGCCGGGATCACTCTCGGCA
TGGACGAGCTGTACAAGTAAGTCGACAATCAACCTCTGGATTACAAAATTTGTGAAAGATTGACTGGTAT
TCTTAACTATGTTGCTCCTTTTACGCTATGTGGATACGCTGCTTTAATGCCTTTGTATCATGCTATTGCT
TCCCGTATGGCTTTCATTTTCTCCTCCTTGTATAAATCCTGGTTGCTGTCTCTTTATGAGGAGTTGTGGC
CCGTTGTCAGGCAACGTGGCGTGGTGTGCACTGTGTTTGCTGACGCAACCCCCACTGGTTGGGGCATTGC
CACCACCTGTCAGCTCCTTTCCGGGACTTTCGCTTTCCCCCTCCCTATTGCCACGGCGGAACTCATCGCC
GCCTGCCTTGCCCGCTGCTGGACAGGGGCTCGGCTGTTGGGCACTGACAATTCCGTGGTGTTGTCGGGGA
AGCTGACGTCCTTTCCATGGCTGCTCGCCTGTGTTGCCACCTGGATTCTGCGCGGGACGTCCTTCTGCTA
CGTCCCTTCGGCCCTCAATCCAGCGGACCTTCCTTCCCGCGGCCTGCTGCCGGCTCTGCGGCCTCTTCCG
CGTCTTCGCCTTCGCCCTCAGACGAGTCGGATCTCCCTTTGGGCCGCCTCCCCGCCTGGAATTCGAGCTC
GGTACCTTTAAGACCAATGACTTACAAGGCAGCTGTAGATCTTAGCCACTTTTTAAAAGAAAAGGGGGGA
CTGGAAGGGCTAATTCACTCCCAACGAAGACAAGATCTGCTTTTTGCTTGTACTGGGTCTCTCTGGTTAG
ACCAGATCTGAGCCTGGGAGCTCTCTGGCTAACTAGGGAACCCACTGCTTAAGCCTCAATAAAGCTTGCC
TTGAGTGCTTCAAGTAGTGTGTGCCCGTCTGTTGTGTGACTCTGGTAACTAGAGATCCCTCAGACCCTTT
TAGTCAGTGTGGAAAATCTCTAGCAGTAGTAGTTCATGTCATCTTATTATTCAGTATTTATAACTTGCAA
AGAAATGAATATCAGAGAGTGAGAGGAACTTGTTTATTGCAGCTTATAATGGTTACAAATAAAGCAATAG
CATCACAAATTTCACAAATAAAGCATTTTTTTCACTGCATTCTAGTTGTGGTTTGTCCAAACTCATCAAT
GTATCTTATCATGTCTGGCTCTAGCTATCCCGCCCCTAACTCCGCCCATCCCGCCCCTAACTCCGCCCAG
TTCCGCCCATTCTCCGCCCCATGGCTGACTAATTTTTTTTATTTATGCAGAGGCCGAGGCCGCCTCGGCC
TCTGAGCTATTCCAGAAGTAGTGAGGAGGCTTTTTTGGAGGCCTAGGGACGTACCCAATTCGCCCTATAG
TGAGTCGTATTACGCGCGCTCACTGGCCGTCGTTTTACAACGTCGTGACTGGGAAAACCCTGGCGTTACC
CAACTTAATCGCCTTGCAGCACATCCCCCTTTCGCCAGCTGGCGTAATAGCGAAGAGGCCCGCACCGATC
GCCCTTCCCAACAGTTGCGCAGCCTGAATGGCGAATGGG
[124 nt withheld, positions 5570-5693]
C
[91 nt withheld, positions 5695-5785]
A
[49 nt withheld, positions 5787-5835]
CCTTTGACGTTGGAGTCCACGTTCTTT
[37 nt withheld, positions 5863-5899]
ACCCTATCTCGGTCTATTCTTTTGATTTATAAGGGATTTTGCCGATTTCGGCCTATTGGTTAAAAAATGA
GCTGATTTAACAAAAATTTAACGCGAATTTTAACAAAATATTAACGCTTACAATTTAGGTGGCACTTTTC
GGGGAAATGTGCGCGGAACCCCTATTTGTTTATTTTTCTAAATACATTCAAATATGTATCCGCTCATGAG
ACAATAACCCTGATAAATGCTTCAATAATATTGAAAAAGGAAGAGTATGAGTATTCAACATTTCCGTGTC
GCCCTTATTCCCTTTTTTGCGGCATTTTGCCTTCCTGTTTTTGCTCACCCAGAAACGCTGGTGAAAGTAA
AAGATGCTGAAGATCAGTTGGGTGCACGAGTGGGTTACATCGAACTGGATCTCAACAGCGGTAAGATCCT
TGAGAGTTTTCGCCCCGAAGAACGTTTTCCAATGATGAGCACTTTTAAAGTTCTGCTATGTGGCGCGGTA
TTATCCCGTATTGACGCCGGGCAAGAGCAACTCGGTCGCCGCATACACTATTCTCAGAATGACTTGGTTG
AGTACTCACCAGTCACAGAAAAGCATCTTACGGATGGCATGACAGTAAGAGAATTATGCAGTGCTGCCAT
AACCATGAGTGATAACACTGCGGCCAACTTACTTCTGACAACGATCGGAGGACCGAAGGAGCTAACCGCT
TTTTTGCACAACATGGGGGATCATGTAACTCGCCTTGATCGTTGGGAACCGGAGCTGAATGAAGCCATAC
CAAACGACGAGCGTGACACCACGATGCCTGTAGCAATGGCAACAACGTTGCGCAAACTATTAACTGGCGA
ACTACTTACTCTAGCTTCCCGGCAACAATTAATAGACTGGATGGAGGCGGATAAAGTTGCAGGACCACTT
CTGCGCTCGGCCCTTCCGGCTGGCTGGTTTATTGCTGATAAATCTGGAGCCGGTGAGCGTGGGTCTCGCG
GTATCATTGCAGCACTGGGGCCAGATGGTAAGCCCTCCCGTATCGTAGTTATCTACACGACGGGGAGTCA
GGCAACTATGGATGAACGAAATAGACAGATCGCTGAGATAGGTGCCTCACTGATTAAGCATTGGTAACTG
TCAGACCAAGTTTACTCATATATACTTTAGATTGATTTAAAACTTCATTTTTAATTTAAAAGGATCTAGG
TGAAGATCCTTTTTGATAATCTCATGACCAAAATCCCTTAACGTGAGTTTTCGTTCCACTGAGCGTCAGA
CCCCGTAGAAAAGATCAAAGGATCTTCTTGAGATCCTTTTTTTCTGCGCGTAATCTGCTGCTTGCAAACA
AAAAAACCACCGCTACCAGCGGTGGTTTGTTTGCCGGATCAAGAGCTACCAACTCTTTTTCCGAAGGTAA
CTGGCTTCAGCAGAGCGCAGATACCAAATACTGTTCTTCTAGTGTAGCCGTAGTTAGGCCACCACTTCAA
GAACTCTGTAGCACCGCCTACATACCTCGCTCTGCTAATCCTGTTACCAGTGGCTGCTGCCAGTGGCGAT
AAGTCGTGTCTTACCGGGTTGGACTCAAGACGATAGTTACCGGATAAGGCGCAGCGGTCGGGCTGAACGG
GGGGTTCGTGCACACAGCCCAGCTTGGAGCGAACGACCTACACCGAACTGAGATACCTACAGCGTGAGCT
ATGAGAAAGCGCCACGCTTCCCGAAGGGAGAAAGGCGGACAGGTATCCGGTAAGCGGCAGGGTCGGAACA
GGAGAGCGCACGAGGGAGCTTCCAGGGGGAAACGCCTGGTATCTTTATAGTCCTGTCGGGTTTCGCCACC
TCTGACTTGAGCGTCGATTTTTGTGATGCTCGTCAGGGGGGCGGAGCCTATGGAAAAACGCCAGCAACGC
GGCCTTTTTACGGTTCCTGGCCTTTTGCTGGCCTTTTGCTCACATGTTCTTTCCTGCGTTATCCCCTGAT
TCTGTGGATAACCGTATTACCGCCTTTGAGTGAGCTGATACCGCTCGCCGCAGCCGAACGACCGAGCGCA
GCGAGTCAGTGAGCGAGGAAGCGGAAGAGCGCCCAATACGCAAACCGCCTCTCCCCGCGCGTTGGCCGAT
TCATTAATGCAGCTGGCACGACAGGTTTCCCGACTGGAAAGCGGGCAGTGAGCGCAACGCAATTAATGTG
AGTTAGCTCACTCATTAGGCACCCCAGGCTTTACACTTTATGCTTCCGGCTCGTATGTTGTGTGGAATTG
TGAGCGGATAACAATTTCACACAGGAAACAGCTATGACCATGATTACGCCAAGCGCGCAATTAACCCTCA
CTAAAGGGAACAAAAGCTGGAGCTGCAAGCTTAATGTAGTCTTATGCAATACTCTTGTAGTCTTGCAACA
TGGTAACGATGAGTTAGCAACATGCCTTACAAGGAGAGAAAAAGCACCGTGCATGCCGATTGGTGGAAGT
AAGGTGGTACGATCGTGCCTTATTAGGAAGGCAACAGACGGGTCTGACATGGATTGGACGAACCACTGAA
TTGCCGCATTGCAGAGATATTGTATTTAAGTGCCTAGCTCGATACATAAACGGGTCTCTCTGGTTAGACC
AGATCTGAGCCTGGGAGCTCTCTGGCTAACTAGGGAACCCACTGCTTAAGCCTCAATAAAGCTTGCCTTG
AGTGCTTCAAGTAGTGTGTGCCCGTCTGTTGTGTGACTCTGGTAACTAGAGATCCCTCAGACCCTTTTAG
TCAGTGTGGAAAATCTCTAGCAGTGGCGCCCGAACAGGGACTTGAAAGCGAAAGGGAAACCAGAGGAGCT
CTCTCGACGCAGGACTCGGCTTGCTGAAGCGCGCACGGCAAGAGGCGAGGGGCGGCGACTGGTGAGTACG
CCAAAAATTTTGACTAGCGGAGGCTAGAAGGAGAGAGATGGGTGCGAGAGCGTCAGTATTAAGCGGGGGA
GAATTAGATCGCGATGGGAAAAAATTCGGTTAAGGCCAGGGGGAAAGAAAAAATATAAATTAAAACATAT
AGTATGGGCAAGCAGGGAGCTAGAACGATTCGCAGTTAATCCTGGCCTGTTAGAAACATCAGAAGGCTGT
AGACAAATACTGGGACAGCTACAACCATCCCTTCAGACAGGATCAGAAGAACTTAGATCATTATATAATA
CAGTAGCAACCCTCTATTGTGTGCATCAAAGGATAGAGATAAAAGACACCAAGGAAGCTTTAGACAAGAT
AGAGGAAGAGCAAAACAAAAGTAAGACCACCGCACAGCAAGCGGCCGCTGATCTTCAGACCTGGAGGAGG
AGATATGAGGGACAATTGGAGAAGTGAATTATATAAATATAAAGTAGTAAAAATTGAACCATTAGGAGTA
GCACCCACCAAGGCAAAGAGAAGAGTGGTGCAGAGAGAAAAAAGAGCAGTGGGAATAGGAGCTTTGTTCC
TTGGGTTCTTGGGAGCAGCAGGAAGCACTATGGGCGCAGCGTCAATGACGCTGACGGTACAGGCCAGACA
ATTATTGTCTGGTATAGTGCAGCAGCAGAACAATTTGCTGAGGGCTATTGAGGCGCAACAGCATCTGTTG
CAACTCACAGTCTGGGGCATCAAGCAGCTCCAGGCAAGAATCCTGGCTGTGGAAAGATACCTAAAGGATC
AACAGCTCCTGGGGATTTGGGGTTGCTCTGGAAAACTCATTTGCACCACTGCTGTGCCTTGGAATGCTAG
TTGGAGTAATAAATCTCTGGAACAGATTTGGAATCACACGACCTGGATGGAGTGGGACAGAGAAATTAAC
AATTACACAAGCTTAATACACTCCTTAATTGAAGAATCGCAAAACCAGCAAGAAAAGAATGAACAAGAAT
TATTGGAATTAGATAAATGGGCAAGTTTGTGGAATTGGTTTAACATAACAAATTGGCTGTGGTATATAAA
ATTATTCATAATGATAGTAGGAGGCTTGGTAGGTTTAAGAATAGTTTTTGCTGTACTTTCTATAGTGAAT
AGAGTTAGGCAGGGATATTCACCATTATCGTTTCAGACCCACCTCCCAACCCCGAGGGGACCCGACAGGC
CCGAAGGAATAGAAGAAGAAGGTGGAGAGAGAGACAGAGACAGATCCATTCGATTAGTGAACGGATCTCG
ACGGTATCGGTTAACTTTTAAAAGAAAAGGGGGGATTGGGGGGTACAGTGCAGGGGAAAGAATAGTAGAC
ATAATAGCAACAGACATACAAACTAAAGAATTACAAAAACAAATTACAAAATTCAAAATTTTATCGAT
